Addgene plasmid #102705: pMA_Level 2A
Purpose: Mobius Assembly Level 2 Acceptor Vector A
Depositing lab: Naomi Nakayama. Depositing organization: University of Edinburgh. Publication: Mobius Assembly: A versatile Golden-Gate framework towards universal DNA assembly. Andreou AI, Nakayama N. PLoS One. 2018 Jan 2;13(1):e0189892. doi: 10.1371/journal.pone.0189892. eCollection 2018. PubMed 29293531.
Backbone
  Vector backbone: pSB1C3
  Backbone manufacturer: BioBricks Foundation
  Backbone size w/o insert (bp): 2039
  Total vector size (bp): 2976
  Vector type: Synthetic Biology
Growth in bacteria
  Bacterial resistance: Chloramphenicol, 25 μg/mL
  Growth temperature: 37°C
  Growth strain: DH5alpha
  Copy number: High Copy
Gene/Insert
  Gene/Insert name: J23106:B0034:sfGFP:rrnBT1-T7TE
  Insert size (bp): 937
  Cloning method: Restriction Enzyme; 5′ cloning site EcoRI (not destroyed); 3′ cloning site PstI (not destroyed)
  Sequencing primers: 5′ tgccacctgacgtctaagaa; 3′ attaccgcctttgagtgagc
Terms and licenses: Academic/Nonprofit Terms; Industry Terms: Not Available to Industry
How to cite: pMA_Level 2A was a gift from Naomi Nakayama (Addgene plasmid # 102705 ; http://n2t.net/addgene:102705 ; RRID:Addgene_102705)
