[The description below was written by a language model from this plasmid's Addgene catalogue record and pLannotate feature annotations shown in this document.]
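Description:
pMA_Level 2A is a Level 2 acceptor vector (position A) from the Mobius Assembly system, a Golden Gate-type framework for hierarchical DNA assembly. It is built on the BioBrick high-copy backbone pSB1C3 and totals 2,976 bp. The plasmid replicates in E. coli from a ColE1/pUC-type origin. Selection is with chloramphenicol through a cat gene driven by its native promoter and followed by the lambda t0 terminator. Additional backbone terminators, a putative bacterial terminator upstream and the his operon terminator downstream, flank the cloning region and insulate it from read-through transcription.

The 937 bp insert, placed between retained EcoRI and PstI sites, is a constitutive bacterial expression cassette for superfolder GFP. According to the catalogue entry it consists of the Anderson-family promoter J23106, the B0034 ribosome binding site, the sfGFP coding sequence and the rrnB T1/T7Te double terminator. The automated annotation labels the promoter as a fragment of J23119. This most likely reflects the close sequence similarity among members of that promoter family rather than a different part. The ribosome binding site is not annotated separately.

In acceptor vectors of this kind, a visible reporter cassette usually serves as a dropout marker. Correct assembly replaces the sfGFP unit, so non-fluorescent colonies can be distinguished from colonies carrying uncut vector. The record itself does not spell out this function. It also does not list the Type IIS recognition sites or the overhangs that define the "A" position. The stated purpose is simply to receive assemblies at Level 2 of the Mobius scheme.
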