Features (pLannotate 1.2.2; 10 found; start..end, strand, type, name):
     69..112     -  terminator     bacterial terminator: putative bacterial transcription terminator
    149..177     +  promoter       J23119 promoter (fragment): bacterial promoter (Registry of Standard Biological Parts BBa J23119)
    204..917     +  CDS            Superfolder GFP: Superfolder GFP is a basic (constitutively fluorescent) green fluorescent protein published in 2005, derived from Aequorea victoria. It is reported to be a very rapidly-maturing weak dimer.
    928..999     +  terminator     rrnB T1 terminator: transcription terminator T1 from the E. coli rrnB gene
   1015..1042    +  terminator     T7Te terminator: phage T7 early transcription terminator
   1064..1121    +  terminator     his operon terminator: This putative transcriptin terminator from the E. coli his operon has a 2-bp deletion introduced during synthesis. Its efficiency has not been determined.
   1316..1904    -  rep_origin     ori: high-copy-number ColE1/pMB1/pBR322/pUC origin of replication
   2087..2181    -  terminator     lambda t0 terminator: transcription terminator from phage lambda
   2205..2861    -  CDS            cat: CAT_ECOLX - Experimental evidence at protein level: Swiss-Prot protein existence level 1. This enzyme is an effector of chloramphenicol resistance in bacteria. From Escherichia coli. This protein is used as a marker in many commonly used cloning vectors, such as pACYC184.
   2862..2959    -  promoter       cat promoter: promoter of the E. coli cat gene encoding chloramphenicol acetyltransferase
>Addgene plasmid #102705 | pMA_Level 2A | addgene full sequence | sequence record 200990 | Addgene NGS Result
ACCTGACGTCTAAGAAACCATTATTATCATGACATTAACCTATAAAAATAGGCGTATCACGAGGCAGAAT
TTCAGATAAAAAAAATCCTTAGCTTTCGCTAAGGATGATTTCTGGAATTCGGTCTCAGGAGATATGCAGG
TGTTTACGGCTAGCTCAGTCCTAGGTATAGTGCTAGCTACTAGAGAAAGAGGAGAAATACTAAATGCGTA
AAGGCGAAGAACTGTTCACGGGCGTAGTTCCGATTCTGGTCGAGCTGGACGGCGATGTGAACGGTCATAA
GTTTAGCGTTCGCGGTGAAGGTGAGGGCGACGCGACCAACGGCAAACTGACCCTGAAGTTCATCTGCACC
ACCGGTAAACTGCCGGTGCCTTGGCCGACCTTGGTGACGACGTTGACGTATGGCGTGCAGTGTTTTGCGC
GTTATCCGGACCACATGAAACAACACGATTTCTTCAAATCTGCGATGCCGGAGGGTTACGTCCAGGAGCG
TACCATTTCCTTCAAGGATGATGGCTACTACAAAACTCGCGCAGAGGTTAAGTTTGAAGGTGACACGCTG
GTCAATCGTATCGAATTGAAGGGTATCGACTTTAAAGAGGATGGTAACATTCTGGGCCATAAACTGGAGT
ATAACTTCAACAGCCATAATGTTTACATTACGGCAGACAAGCAAAAGAACGGCATCAAGGCCAATTTCAA
GATTCGCCACAATGTTGAGGACGGTAGCGTCCAACTGGCCGACCATTACCAGCAGAACACCCCAATTGGT
GACGGTCCGGTTTTGCTGCCGGATAATCACTATCTGAGCACCCAAAGCGTGCTGAGCAAAGATCCGAACG
AAAAACGTGATCACATGGTCCTGCTGGAATTTGTGACCGCTGCGGGCATCACCCACGGTATGGACGAGCT
GTATAAGTAATGAGCTTCAAATAAAACGAAAGGCTCAGTCGAAAGACTGGGCCTTTCGTTTTATCTGTTG
TTTGTCGGTGAACGCTCTCTACTAGAGTCACACTGGCTCACCTTCGGGTGGGCCTTTCTGCGCACCTGCA
TATACCCCTGCAGTCCGGCAAAAAAGGGCAAGGTGTCACCACCCTGCCCTTTTTCTTTAAAACCGAAAAG
ATTACTTCGCGTTATGCAGGCTTCCTCGCTCACTGACTCGCTGCGCTCGGTCGTTCGGCTGCGGCGAGCG
GTATCAGCTCACTCAAAGGCGGTAATACGGTTATCCACAGAATCAGGGGATAACGCAGGAAAGAACATGT
GAGCAAAAGGCCAGCAAAAGGCCAGGAACCGTAAAAAGGCCGCGTTGCTGGCGTTTTTCCACAGGCTCCG
CCCCCCTGACGAGCATCACAAAAATCGACGCTCAAGTCAGAGGTGGCGAAACCCGACAGGACTATAAAGA
TACCAGGCGTTTCCCCCTGGAAGCTCCCTCGTGCGCTCTCCTGTTCCGACCCTGCCGCTTACCGGATACC
TGTCCGCCTTTCTCCCTTCGGGAAGCGTGGCGCTTTCTCATAGCTCACGCTGTAGGTATCTCAGTTCGGT
GTAGGTCGTTCGCTCCAAGCTGGGCTGTGTGCACGAACCCCCCGTTCAGCCCGACCGCTGCGCCTTATCC
GGTAACTATCGTCTTGAGTCCAACCCGGTAAGACACGACTTATCGCCACTGGCAGCAGCCACTGGTAACA
GGATTAGCAGAGCGAGGTATGTAGGCGGTGCTACAGAGTTCTTGAAGTGGTGGCCTAACTACGGCTACAC
TAGAAGAACAGTATTTGGTATCTGCGCTCTGCTGAAGCCAGTTACCTTCGGAAAAAGAGTTGGTAGCTCT
TGATCCGGCAAACAAACCACCGCTGGTAGCGGTGGTTTTTTTGTTTGCAAGCAGCAGATTACGCGCAGAA
AAAAAGGATCTCAAGAAGATCCTTTGATCTTTTCTACGGGGTCTGACGCTCAGTGGAACGAAAACTCACG
TTAAGGGATTTTGGTCATGAGATTATCAAAAAGGATCTTCACCTAGATCCTTTTAAATTAAAAATGAAGT
TTTAAATCAATCTAAAGTATATATGAGTAAACTTGGTCTGACAGCTCGAGGCTTGGATTCTCACCAATAA
AAAACGCCCGGCGGCAACCGAGCGTTCTGAACAAATCCAGATGGAGTTCTGAGGTCATTACTGGATCTAT
CAACAGGAGTCCAAGCGAGCTCGATATCAAATTACGCCCCGCCCTGCCACTCATCGCAGTACTGTTGTAA
TTCATTAAGCATTCTGCCGACATGGAAGCCATCACAAACGGCATGATGAACCTGAATCGCCAGCGGCATC
AGCACCTTGTCGCCTTGCGTATAATATTTGCCCATGGTGAAAACGGGGGCGAAGAAGTTGTCCATATTGG
CCACGTTTAAATCAAAACTGGTGAAACTCACCCAGGGATTGGCTGAGACGAAAAACATATTCTCAATAAA
CCCTTTAGGGAAATAGGCCAGGTTTTCACCGTAACACGCCACATCTTGCGAATATATGTGTAGAAACTGC
CGGAAATCGTCGTGGTATTCACTCCAGAGCGATGAAAACGTTTCAGTTTGCTCATGGAAAACGGTGTAAC
AAGGGTGAACACTATCCCATATCACCAGCTCACCGTCTTTCATTGCCATACGAAATTCCGGATGAGCATT
CATCAGGCGGGCAAGAATGTGAATAAAGGCCGGATAAAACTTGTGCTTATTTTTCTTTACGGTCTTTAAA
AAGGCCGTAATATCCAGCTGAACGGTCTGGTTATAGGTACATTGAGCAACTGACTGAAATGCCTCAAAAT
GTTCTTTACGATGCCATTGGGATATATCAACGGTGGTATATCCAGTGATTTTTTTCTCCATTTTAGCTTC
CTTAGCTCCTGAAAATCTCGATAACTCAAAAAATACGCCCGGTAGTGATCTTATTTCATTATGGTGAAAG
TTGGAACCTCTTACGTGCCCGATCAACTCGAGTGCC
